Addgene plasmid #240456: pTE3: pFuGW-SSX1p-GAL4BD-1X3CLpro consensus CS-VP16AD-SV40NLS
Purpose: A synthetic transcription factor (synTF) that contains concensus 3CLpro cleavage site (CS)
Depositing lab: Lior Nissim. Depositing organization: Hebrew University. Publication: Optimized pipeline and designer cells for synthetic-biology-based high-throughput screening of viral protease inhibitors. Edri S, El-Atawneh S, Ernst T, Elnekave M, Katzman C, Lanton T, Aldar I, Wolk O, Stern N, Goldblum A, Nissim L. Cell Rep Methods. 2025 Aug 5:101139. doi: 10.1016/j.crmeth.2025.101139. PubMed 40780218.
Backbone
  Vector backbone: FuGW
  Total vector size (bp): 9453
  Vector type: Lentiviral
Growth in bacteria
  Bacterial resistance: Ampicillin, 100 μg/mL
  Growth temperature: 37°C
  Growth strain: NEB Stable
  Copy number: High Copy
Gene/Insert 1
  Gene/Insert name: SSX1p
  Species: H. sapiens (human)
  Insert size (bp): 836
  Promoter: SSX1p
  Cloning method: Gibson Cloning
  Sequencing primers: 5′ ACATAGTTAAGAATACCAGTCAATC
Gene/Insert 2
  Gene/Insert name: GAL4BD-1X3CLpro consensus CS-VP16AD-SV40NLS
  Insert size (bp): 682
  Promoter: SSX1
  Cloning method: Gibson Cloning
  Sequencing primers: 5′ CATCATCCTGGAGCAATGAC
Terms and licenses: Academic/Nonprofit Terms; Industry Terms: Not Available to Industry
How to cite: pTE3: pFuGW-SSX1p-GAL4BD-1X3CLpro consensus CS-VP16AD-SV40NLS was a gift from Lior Nissim (Addgene plasmid # 240456 ; http://n2t.net/addgene:240456 ; RRID:Addgene_240456)
