[The description below was written by a language model from this plasmid's Addgene catalogue record and pLannotate feature annotations shown in this document.]
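Description:
pTE3 is a lentiviral transfer plasmid of 9,453 bp built on the FuGW backbone, encoding a protease-sensitive synthetic transcription factor for mammalian cells. It is propagated in E. coli as a high-copy plasmid through a ColE1/pUC-type origin with ampicillin selection. The backbone also carries an f1 origin and an SV40/EM7-driven bleomycin/Zeocin resistance cassette that lies outside the LTR-flanked region. The annotated viral elements are a CMV enhancer/promoter fused to a truncated HIV-1 5' LTR (which drives genomic RNA synthesis in packaging cells), the Ψ packaging signal with a partial gag sequence, the RRE, cPPT/CTS, WPRE and a truncated downstream LTR followed by a bGH polyadenylation signal.

The payload consists of two Gibson-cloned parts. An 836 bp human SSX1 promoter (SSX1p) drives a 682 bp open reading frame in which the yeast GAL4 DNA-binding domain is joined to the herpes simplex virus VP16 activation domain and an SV40 nuclear localisation signal. A single consensus 3CLpro cleavage site separates the two domains. In the feature table the GAL4 and VP16 segments are annotated on the strand opposite to the viral elements, so the cassette appears to be inverted relative to the lentiviral genome. The small human gene fragments called upstream of GAL4 probably reflect chance matches within the promoter region.

The intact factor should activate GAL4-responsive reporters, whereas cleavage by 3CL protease would uncouple DNA binding from activation. Reporter output would therefore reflect protease activity. The associated publication describes designer cells for high-throughput screening of viral protease inhibitors. The reporter and the protease themselves are not part of this plasmid.
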