Features (pLannotate 1.2.2; 32 found; start..end, strand, type, name):
    222..810     -  misc_feature   WPRE: woodchuck hepatitis virus posttranscriptional regulatory element
    810..829     -  misc_feature   MCS (fragment): pBluescript multiple cloning site
    849..917     +  CDS            SPANXA2-OT1 (fragment): SPOT1_HUMAN - Also known as CXorf18. Protein uncertain: Swiss-Prot protein existence level 5. From Homo sapiens (Human).
    987..1112    +  CDS            BCAS4 (fragment): BCAS4_HUMAN - Experimental evidence at protein level: Swiss-Prot protein existence level 1. From Homo sapiens (Human).
   1675..2115    +  CDS            GAL4 DNA binding domain: DNA binding domain of the GAL4 transcriptional activator; Saccharomyces cerevisiae GAL4 (truncated)
   2158..2289    +  CDS            VP16 AD (fragment): transcriptional activation domain of herpes simplex virus protein VP16 (Triezenberg et al., 1988; Cousens et al., 1989); UL48
   2398..2515    -  misc_feature   cPPT/CTS: central polypurine tract and central termination sequence of HIV-1
   2565..2665    -  CDS            Rev (fragment): human immunodeficiency virus 1 (HIV-1) Rev protein; rev; enhances nuclear export of unspliced and incompletely spliced viral mRNAs
   3042..3275    -  misc_feature   RRE: The Rev response element (RRE) of HIV-1 allows for Rev-dependent mRNA export from the nucleus to the cytoplasm.
   3421..3784    -  CDS            HIV-1 gag (fragment): gag protein from human immunodeficiency virus 1; gag
   3768..3893    -  misc_feature   HIV-1 Ψ: packaging signal of human immunodeficiency virus type 1
   3940..4120    -  LTR            5' LTR (truncated): truncated 5' long terminal repeat (LTR) from HIV-1
   4138..4337    -  promoter       CMV promoter: human cytomegalovirus (CMV) immediate early promoter
   4338..4717    -  enhancer       CMV enhancer: human cytomegalovirus immediate early enhancer
   4872..4924    +  misc_feature   bom (fragment): basis of mobility region from pBR322
   4983..5087    +  promoter       AmpR promoter: bla
   5088..5948    +  CDS            AmpR: β-lactamase; bla; confers resistance to ampicillin, carbenicillin, and related antibiotics
   6119..6707    +  rep_origin     ori: high-copy-number ColE1/pMB1/pBR322/pUC origin of replication
   6890..6982    +  CDS            lacI (fragment): lac repressor; lacI; The lac repressor binds to the lac operator to inhibit transcription in E. coli. This inhibition can be relieved by adding lactose or isopropyl-β-D-thiogalactopyranoside (IPTG).
   6995..7016    +  protein_bind   CAP binding site: CAP binding activates transcription in the presence of cAMP. E. coli catabolite activator protein
   7031..7061    +  promoter       lac promoter: promoter for the E. coli lac operon
   7069..7085    +  protein_bind   lac operator: The lac repressor binds to the lac operator to inhibit transcription in E. coli. This inhibition can be relieved by adding lactose or isopropyl-β-D-thiogalactopyranoside (IPTG). lac repressor encoded by lacI
   7158..7279    -  polyA_signal   SV40 poly(A) signal: SV40 polyadenylation signal
   7274..7399    -  CDS            ble (fragment): BLE_KLEPN - Experimental evidence at protein level: Swiss-Prot protein existence level 1. Binding protein with a strong affinity to the bleomycin family of antibiotics. Binds to CL990; an antimitotic-antibiotic compound. From Klebsiella pneumoniae.
   7409..7783    -  CDS            BleoR: antibiotic-binding protein; Sh ble from Streptoalloteichus hindustanus; confers resistance to bleomycin, phleomycin, and Zeocin™
   7802..7849    -  promoter       EM7 promoter: synthetic bacterial promoter&nbsp
   7897..8226    -  promoter       SV40 promoter: SV40 enhancer and early promoter
   8240..8668    -  rep_origin     f1 ori (sequence partly withheld): f1 bacteriophage origin of replication; arrow indicates direction of (+) strand synthesis
   8689..8710    -  promoter       SV40 promoter (fragment): SV40 enhancer and early promoter
   8714..8938    -  polyA_signal   bGH poly(A) signal: bovine growth hormone polyadenylation signal
   8970..9150    -  LTR            5' LTR (truncated): truncated 5' long terminal repeat (LTR) from HIV-1
   9157..285     -  CDS            nef (fragment) (across the origin): NEF_HV1H2 - Experimental evidence at protein level: Swiss-Prot protein existence level 1. Extracellular Nef protein targets CD4(+) T-lymphocytes for apoptosis by interacting with CXCR4 surface receptors. From Human immunodeficiency virus type 1 group M subtype B (isolate HXB2) (HIV-1).
>Addgene plasmid #240456 | pTE3: pFuGW-SSX1p-GAL4BD-1X3CLpro consensus CS-VP16AD-SV40NLS | addgene full sequence | sequence record 478413 | Addgene NGS Result
GTGAATTAGCCCTTCCAGTCCCCCCTTTTCTTTTAAAAAGTGGCTAAGATCTACAGCTGCCTTGTAAGTC
ATTGGTCTTAAAGGTACCTGAGGTGTGACTGGAAAACCCACCTCCTCCTCCTCTTGTGCTTCTAGCCAGG
CACAATCAGCATTGGTAGCTGCTGTATTGCTACTTGTGATTGCTCCATGTTTTTCTAGGTCTCGAGGTCG
ACGGTATCGATGCGGGGAGGCGGCCCAAAGGGAGATCCGACTCGTCTGAGGGCGAAGGCGAAGACGCGGA
AGAGGCCGCAGAGCCGGCAGCAGGCCGCGGGAAGGAAGGTCCGCTGGATTGAGGGCCGAAGGGACGTAGC
AGAAGGACGTCCCGCGCAGAATCCAGGTGGCAACACAGGCGAGCAGCCAAGGAAAGGACGATGATTTCCC
CGACAACACCACGGAATTGTCAGTGCCCAACAGCCGAGCCCCTGTCCAGCAGCGGGCAAGGCAGGCGGCG
ATGAGTTCCGCCGTGGCAATAGGGAGGGGGAAAGCGAAAGTCCCGGAAAGGAGCTGACAGGTGGTGGCAA
TGCCCCAACCAGTGGGGGTTGCGTCAGCAAACACAGTGCACACCACGCCACGTTGCCTGACAACGGGCCA
CAACTCCTCATAAAGAGACAGCAACCAGGATTTATACAAGGAGGAGAAAATGAAAGCCATACGGGAAGCA
ATAGCATGATACAAAGGCATTAAAGCAGCGTATCCACATAGCGTAAAAGGAGCAACATAGTTAAGAATAC
CAGTCAATCTTTCACAAATTTTGTAATCCAGAGGTTGATTATCGATAAGCTTGATATCGGCGGCCGCCCT
GCAGGGTAGCCAGATCATGGCTCACTGCAACCTCGTACTCCTGGGCTCAAGCTATCCTCCTACCTCAGCC
TCCTGAGTAACGGACTACAGGCACACCACCCCACCTCGCTAATTTTATTTATTTTTTTTGTAGAGAAAAG
AGACAGGGTATTGCTCTGTTGCCCAGGGTGGGGTGCAGTGGCATGATCATGGCTCACTGCAACCTCTGCC
TCCCAGGTTCAAGTGATCCTCCAGCTGTGGCCTCCCTAAGTGCTGGGATTACAACCGTGAGCCGCCGCAC
CGGCCCAAATTTCTTACGTCACTACAGAGTTCCTAGGAAAAAATCCCATACCTGAAAAAGATAGAAACTG
ACAGGAAGGATTTGAGATGATGACCTGCTTCATATACACTCCTTATTAAAACTGGATAACAATGCACCAC
CGAGGAGGTGGGGAGGGATAGGAAAAATGAAAAGAGAAAATCAGCGCATGCGTACTCTGATTTGGGAAGA
CTCCAAAGAGAAAATCAGAGCATGCGTACTCTGAACTTGGAGTAGCCAATCCCAGGGGATGCTTTAGGCG
GGAAAGTCAGAGTTTCTGCCTCCATTTTGAGAAGGTTCTGTCCCTAGAGCCTAGACTGATAGACCCCACA
TCAGCTTGGCTTGTCCCGCCTACTGTTCTGACTTCTGATTGGCCAGATGGAGTTCACTAACTGCCCTGAT
TGGTCCATCATCCTGGAGCAATGACATTGCAGAATATTTTCTCCTCCTCCAGCCACACTTTGTCACCAAC
TGCTGCCAACTCGCCACCACTGCTGCCGACCTCGCAACCACTGCTTTGTCTCTGGCGCGCCATGATGAAG
CTACTGTCTTCTATCGAACAAGCATGCGATATTTGCCGACTTAAAAAGCTCAAGTGCTCCAAAGAAAAAC
CGATGTGCGCCAAGTGTCTGAAGAACAACTGGGAGTGTCGCTACTCTCCCAAAACCAAAAGGTCTCCGCT
GACTAGGGCACATCTGACAGAAGTGGAATCAAGGCTAGAAAGACTGGAACAGCTATTTCTACTGATTTTT
CCTCGAGAAGACCTTGACATGATTTTGAAAATGGATTCTTTACAGGATATAAAAGCATTGTTAACAGGAT
TATTTGTACAAGATAATGTGAATAAAGATGCCGTCACAGATAGATTGGCTTCAGTGGAGACTGATATGCC
TCTAACATTGAGACAGCATAGAATAAGTGCGACATCATCATCGGAAGAGAGTAGTAACAAAGGTCAAAGA
CAGTTGACTGTATCGGAATTCGCTGTACTTCAATCTGGCTTCAGAACCGGTTCGACGGCCCCCCCGACCG
ATGTCAGCCTGGGGGACGAGCTCCACTTAGACGGCGAGGACGTGGCGATGGCGCATGCCGACGCGCTAGA
CGATTTCGATCTGGACATGTTGGGGGACGGGGATTCCCCGGGTCCGGGACCAAAGAAGAAGCGGAAGGTC
TAGGGATCCTTGCAGTCCCGGGTAAGCGGGACTCTGGGGTTCGAAAATTAACCAAACTGGATCTCTGCTG
TCCCTGTAATAAACCCGAAAATTTTGAATTTTTGTAATTTGTTTTTGTAATTCTTTAGTTTGTATGTCTG
TTGCTATTATGTCTACTATTCTTTCCCCTGCACTGTACCCCCCAATCCCCCCTTTTCTTTTAAAATTGTG
GATGAATACTGCCATTTGTCTGCAGAATTGGCGCACGCAGTGCCGATCCGTTCACTAATCGAATGGATCT
GTCTCTGTCTCTCTCTCCACCTTCTTCTTCTATTCCTTCGGGCCTGTCGGGTCCCCTCGGGGTTGGGAGG
TGGGTCTGAAACGATAATGGTGAATATCCCTGCCTAACTCTATTCACTATAGAAAGTACAGCAAAAACTA
TTCTTAAACCTACCAAGCCTCCTACTATCATTATGAATAATTTTATATACCACAGCCAATTTGTTATGTT
AAACCAATTCCACAAACTTGCCCATTTATCTAATTCCAATAATTCTTGTTCATTCTTTTCTTGCTGGTTT
TGCGATTCTTCAATTAAGGAGTGTATTAAGCTTGTGTAATTGTTAATTTCTCTGTCCCACTCCATCCAGG
TCGTGTGATTCCAAATCTGTTCCAGAGATTTATTACTCCAACTAGCATTCCAAGGCACAGCAGTGGTGCA
AATGAGTTTTCCAGAGCAACCCCAAATCCCCAGGAGCTGTTGATCCTTTAGGTATCTTTCCACAGCCAGG
ATTCTTGCCTGGAGCTGCTTGATGCCCCAGACTGTGAGTTGCAACAGATGCTGTTGCGCCTCAATAGCCC
TCAGCAAATTGTTCTGCTGCTGCACTATACCAGACAATAATTGTCTGGCCTGTACCGTCAGCGTCATTGA
CGCTGCGCCCATAGTGCTTCCTGCTGCTCCCAAGAACCCAAGGAACAAAGCTCCTATTCCCACTGCTCTT
TTTTCTCTCTGCACCACTCTTCTCTTTGCCTTGGTGGGTGCTACTCCTAATGGTTCAATTTTTACTACTT
TATATTTATATAATTCACTTCTCCAATTGTCCCTCATATCTCCTCCTCCAGGTCTGAAGATCAGCGGCCG
CTTGCTGTGCGGTGGTCTTACTTTTGTTTTGCTCTTCCTCTATCTTGTCTAAAGCTTCCTTGGTGTCTTT
TATCTCTATCCTTTGATGCACACAATAGAGGGTTGCTACTGTATTATATAATGATCTAAGTTCTTCTGAT
CCTGTCTGAAGGGATGGTTGTAGCTGTCCCAGTATTTGTCTACAGCCTTCTGATGTTTCTAACAGGCCAG
GATTAACTGCGAATCGTTCTAGCTCCCTGCTTGCCCATACTATATGTTTTAATTTATATTTTTTCTTTCC
CCCTGGCCTTAACCGAATTTTTTCCCATCGCGATCTAATTCTCCCCCGCTTAATACTGACGCTCTCGCAC
CCATCTCTCTCCTTCTAGCCTCCGCTAGTCAAAATTTTTGGCGTACTCACCAGTCGCCGCCCCTCGCCTC
TTGCCGTGCGCGCTTCAGCAAGCCGAGTCCTGCGTCGAGAGAGCTCCTCTGGTTTCCCTTTCGCTTTCAA
GTCCCTGTTCGGGCGCCACTGCTAGAGATTTTCCACACTGACTAAAAGGGTCTGAGGGATCTCTAGTTAC
CAGAGTCACACAACAGACGGGCACACACTACTTGAAGCACTCAAGGCAAGCTTTATTGAGGCTTAAGCAG
TGGGTTCCCTAGTTAGCCAGAGAGCTCCCAGGCTCAGATCTGGTCTAACCAGAGAGACCCAGTACAGGCA
AAACGCGCTGCTTATATAGACCTCCCACCGTACACGCCTACCGCCCATTTGCGTCAATGGGGCGGAGTTG
TTACGACATTTTGGAAAGTCCCGTTGATTTTGGTGCCAAAACAAACTCCCATTGACGTCAATGGGGTGGA
GACTTGGAAATCCCCGTGAGTCAAACCGCTATCCACGCCCATTGATGTACTGCCAAAACCGCATCACCAT
GGTAATAGCGATGACTAATACGTAGATGTACTGCCAAGTAGGAAAGTCCCATAAGGTCATGTACTGGGCA
TAATGCCAGGCGGGCCATTTACCGTCATTGACGTCAATAGGGGGCGTACTTGGCATATGATACACTTGAT
GTACTGCCAAGTGGGCAGTTTACCGTAAATACTCCACCCATTGACGTCAATGGAAAGTCCCTATTGGCGT
TACTATGGGAACATACGTCATTATTGACGTCAATGGGCGGGGGTCGTTGGGCGGTCAGCCAGGCGGGCCA
TTTACCGTAAGTTATGTAACGCGGAACTCCATATATGGGCTATGAACTAATGACCCCGTAATTGATTACT
ATTAATAACTAGTCAATAATCAATGTCAACGCGTATATCTGGCCCGTACATCGCGAAGCAGCGCAAAACG
CCTAACCCTAAGCAGATTCTTCATGCAATTGTCGGTCAAGCCTTGCCTTGTTGTAGCTTAAATTTTGCTC
GCGCACTACTCAGCGACCTCCAACACACAAGCAGGGAGCAGATACTGGCTTAACTATGCGGCATCAGAGC
AGATTGTACTGAGAGTGCACCATAGGGGATCGGGAGATCTCCCGATCCGTCGACGTCAGGTGGCACTTTT
CGGGGAAATGTGCGCGGAACCCCTATTTGTTTATTTTTCTAAATACATTCAAATATGTATCCGCTCATGA
GACAATAACCCTGATAAATGCTTCAATAATATTGAAAAAGGAAGAGTATGAGTATTCAACATTTCCGTGT
CGCCCTTATTCCCTTTTTTGCGGCATTTTGCCTTCCTGTTTTTGCTCACCCAGAAACGCTGGTGAAAGTA
AAAGATGCTGAAGATCAGTTGGGTGCACGAGTGGGTTACATCGAACTGGATCTCAACAGCGGTAAGATCC
TTGAGAGTTTTCGCCCCGAAGAACGTTTTCCAATGATGAGCACTTTTAAAGTTCTGCTATGTGGCGCGGT
ATTATCCCGTATTGACGCCGGGCAAGAGCAACTCGGTCGCCGCATACACTATTCTCAGAATGACTTGGTT
GAGTACTCACCAGTCACAGAAAAGCATCTTACGGATGGCATGACAGTAAGAGAATTATGCAGTGCTGCCA
TAACCATGAGTGATAACACTGCGGCCAACTTACTTCTGACAACGATCGGAGGACCGAAGGAGCTAACCGC
TTTTTTGCACAACATGGGGGATCATGTAACTCGCCTTGATCGTTGGGAACCGGAGCTGAATGAAGCCATA
CCAAACGACGAGCGTGACACCACGATGCCTGTAGCAATGGCAACAACGTTGCGCAAACTATTAACTGGCG
AACTACTTACTCTAGCTTCCCGGCAACAATTAATAGACTGGATGGAGGCGGATAAAGTTGCAGGACCACT
TCTGCGCTCGGCCCTTCCGGCTGGCTGGTTTATTGCTGATAAATCTGGAGCCGGTGAGCGTGGGTCTCGC
GGTATCATTGCAGCACTGGGGCCAGATGGTAAGCCCTCCCGTATCGTAGTTATCTACACGACGGGGAGTC
AGGCAACTATGGATGAACGAAATAGACAGATCGCTGAGATAGGTGCCTCACTGATTAAGCATTGGTAACT
GTCAGACCAAGTTTACTCATATATACTTTAGATTGATTTAAAACTTCATTTTTAATTTAAAAGGATCTAG
GTGAAGATCCTTTTTGATAATCTCATGACCAAAATCCCTTAACGTGAGTTTTCGTTCCACTGAGCGTCAG
ACCCCGTAGAAAAGATCAAAGGATCTTCTTGAGATCCTTTTTTTCTGCGCGTAATCTGCTGCTTGCAAAC
AAAAAAACCACCGCTACCAGCGGTGGTTTGTTTGCCGGATCAAGAGCTACCAACTCTTTTTCCGAAGGTA
ACTGGCTTCAGCAGAGCGCAGATACCAAATACTGTTCTTCTAGTGTAGCCGTAGTTAGGCCACCACTTCA
AGAACTCTGTAGCACCGCCTACATACCTCGCTCTGCTAATCCTGTTACCAGTGGCTGCTGCCAGTGGCGA
TAAGTCGTGTCTTACCGGGTTGGACTCAAGACGATAGTTACCGGATAAGGCGCAGCGGTCGGGCTGAACG
GGGGGTTCGTGCACACAGCCCAGCTTGGAGCGAACGACCTACACCGAACTGAGATACCTACAGCGTGAGC
TATGAGAAAGCGCCACGCTTCCCGAAGGGAGAAAGGCGGACAGGTATCCGGTAAGCGGCAGGGTCGGAAC
AGGAGAGCGCACGAGGGAGCTTCCAGGGGGAAACGCCTGGTATCTTTATAGTCCTGTCGGGTTTCGCCAC
CTCTGACTTGAGCGTCGATTTTTGTGATGCTCGTCAGGGGGGCGGAGCCTATGGAAAAACGCCAGCAACG
CGGCCTTTTTACGGTTCCTGGCCTTTTGCTGGCCTTTTGCTCACATGTTCTTTCCTGCGTTATCCCCTGA
TTCTGTGGATAACCGTATTACCGCCTTTGAGTGAGCTGATACCGCTCGCCGCAGCCGAACGACCGAGCGC
AGCGAGTCAGTGAGCGAGGAAGCGGAAGAGCGCCCAATACGCAAACCGCCTCTCCCCGCGCGTTGGCCGA
TTCATTAATGCAGCTGGCACGACAGGTTTCCCGACTGGAAAGCGGGCAGTGAGCGCAACGCAATTAATGT
GAGTTAGCTCACTCATTAGGCACCCCAGGCTTTACACTTTATGCTTCCGGCTCGTATGTTGTGTGGAATT
GTGAGCGGATAACAATTTCACACAGGAAACAGCTATGACCATGATTACGCCAAGCTCTAGCTAGAGGTCG
ACGGTATACAGACATGATAAGATACATTGATGAGTTTGGACAAACCACAACTAGAATGCAGTGAAAAAAA
TGCTTTATTTGTGAAATTTGTGATGCTATTGCTTTATTTGTAACCATTATAAGCTGCAATAAACAAGTTG
GGGTGGGCGAAGAACTCCAGCATGAGATCCCCGCGCTGGAGGATCATCCAGCCGGCGTCCCGGAAAACGA
TTCCGAAGCCCAACCTTTCATAGAAGGCGGCGGTGGAATCGAAATCTCGTAGCACGTGTCAGTCCTGCTC
CTCGGCCACGAAGTGCACGCAGTTGCCGGCCGGGTCGCGCAGGGCGAACTCCCGCCCCCACGGCTGCTCG
CCGATCTCGGTCATGGCCGGCCCGGAGGCGTCCCGGAAGTTCGTGGACACGACCTCCGACCACTCGGCGT
ACAGCTCGTCCAGGCCGCGCACCCACACCCAGGCCAGGGTGTTGTCCGGCACCACCTGGTCCTGGACCGC
GCTGATGAACAGGGTCACGTCGTCCCGGACCACACCGGCGAAGTCGTCCTCCACGAAGTCCCGGGAGAAC
CCGAGCCGGTCGGTCCAGAACTCGACCGCTCCGGCGACGTCGCGCGCGGTGAGCACCGGAACGGCACTGG
TCAACTTGGCCATGGTTTAGTTCCTCACCTTGTCGTATTATACTATGCCGATATACTATGCCGATGATTA
ATTGTCAACACGTGCTGATCAGATCCGAAAATGGATATACAAGCTCCCGGGAGCTTTTTGCAAAAGCCTA
GGCCTCCAAAAAAGCCTCCTCACTACTTCTGGAATAGCTCAGAGGCAGAGGCGGCCTCGGCCTCTGCATA
AATAAAAAAAATTAGTCAGCCATGGGGCGGAGAATGGGCGGAACTGGGCGGAGTTAGGGGCGGGATGGGC
GGAGTTAGGGGCGGGACTATGGTTGCTGACTAATTGAGATGCATGCTTTGCATACTTCTGCCTGCTGGGG
AGCCTGGGGACTTTCCACACCTGGTTGCTGACTAATTGAGATGCATGCTTTGCATACTTCTGCCTGCTGG
GGAGCCTGGGGACTTTCCACACCCTAACTGACACACATTCCACAGAATTAATTCGCGTTAAATTTTTGTT
AAATCAGCTCATTTTTTAACCAATAGGCCGAAATCGGCAAAATCCCTTATAAATCAAAAGAATAGACCGA
GATAGGGT
[37 nt withheld, positions 8339-8375]
AAAGAACGTGGACTCCAACGTCAAAGG
[49 nt withheld, positions 8403-8451]
T
[91 nt withheld, positions 8453-8543]
G
[124 nt withheld, positions 8545-8668]
GGGGATACCCCCTAGAGCCCCAGCTGGTTCTTTCCGCCTCAGAAGCCATAGAGCCCACCGCATCCCCAGC
ATGCCTGCTATTGTCTTCCCAATCCTCCCCCTTGCTGTCCTGCCCCACCCCACCCCCCAGAATAGAATGA
CACCTACTCAGACAATGCGATGCAATTTCCTCATTTTATTAGGAAAGGACAGTGGGAGTGGCACCTTCCA
GGGTCAAGGAAGGCACGGGGGAGGGGCAAACAACAGATGGCTGGCAACTAGAAGGCACAGTCGAGGCTGA
TCAGCGGGTTTAAACGGGCCCTGCTAGAGATTTTCCACACTGACTAAAAGGGTCTGAGGGATCTCTAGTT
ACCAGAGTCACACAACAGACGGGCACACACTACTTGAAGCACTCAAGGCAAGCTTTATTGAGGCTTAAGC
AGTGGGTTCCCTAGTTAGCCAGAGAGCTCCCAGGCTCAGATCTGGTCTAACCAGAGAGACCCAGTACAGT
CCGGATGCAGCTCTCGGGCCATGTGATGAAATGCTAGGCGGCTGTCAAACCTCCACTCTAATACTTCTCT
CTCCGGGTCATCCATCCCATGCAGGCTCACAGGGTGTAACAAGCGGGTGTTCTCTCCTTCATTGGCTTCT
TCTACCTTCTCTTGCTCAACTGGTACTAGCTTGTAGCACCATCCAAAGGTCAGTGGATATCTGATCCCTG
GCCCTGGTGTGTAGTTCTGCCAATCAGGGAAGTAGCCTTGTGTGTGGTAGATCCACAGATCAAGGATATC
TTGTCTTCGTTGGGA
